>Addgene plasmid #216383 | MBP-3C-hTspan12LEL(118-218)_pAcGP67a | addgene full sequence | sequence record 433262 | Addgene NGS Result
GTCATGCATCTTTTAATCAAATCCCAAGATGTGTATAAACCACCAAACTGCCAAAAAATGAAAACTGTCG
ACAAGCTCTGTCCGTTTGCTGGCAACTGCAAGGGTCTCAATCCTATTTGTAATTATTGAATAATAAAACA
ATTATAAATGTCAAATTTGTTTTTTATTAACGATACAAACCAAACGCAACAAGAACATTTGTAGTATTAT
CTATAATTGAAAACGCGTAGTTATAATCGCTGAGGTAATATTTAAAATCATTTTCAAATGATTCACAGTT
AATTTGCGACAATATAATTTTATTTTCACATAAACTAGACGCCTTGTCGTCTTCTTCTTCGTATTCCTTC
TCTTTTTCATTTTTCTCCTCATAAAAATTAACATAGTTATTATCGTATCCATATATGTATCTATCGTATA
GAGTAAATTTTTTGTTGTCATAAATATATATGTCTTTTTTAATGGGGTGTATAGTACCGCTGCGCATAGT
TTTTCTGTAATTTACAACAGTGCTATTTTCTGGTAGTTCTTCGGAGTGTGTTGCTTTAATTATTAAATTT
ATATAATCAATGAATTTGGGATCGTCGGTTTTGTACAATATGTTGCCGGCATAGTACGCAGCTTCTTCTA
GTTCAATTACACCATTTTTTAGCAGCACCGGATTAACATAACTTTCCAAAATGTTGTACGAACCGTTAAA
CAAAAACAGTTCACCTCCCTTTTCTATACTATTGTCTGCGAGCAGTTGTTTGTTGTTAAAAATAACAGCC
ATTGTAATGAGACGCACAAACTAATATCACAAACTGGAAATGTCTATCAATATATAGTTGCTGATATCAT
GGAGATAATTAAAATGATAACCATCTCGCAAATAAATAAGTATTTTACTGTTTTCGTAACAGTTTTGTAA
TAAAAAAACCTATAAATATTCCGGATTATTCATACCGTCCCACCATCGGGCGCGGATCTATGCTACTAGT
AAATCAGTCACACCAAGGCTTCAATAAGGAACACACAAGCAAGATGGTAAGCGCTATTGTTTTATATGTG
CTTTTGGCGGCGGCGGCGCATTCTGCCTTTGCGGCGGATCCCAAAATCGAAGAAGGTAAACTGGTAATCT
GGATTAACGGCGATAAAGGCTATAACGGTCTCGCTGAAGTCGGTAAGAAATTCGAGAAAGATACCGGAAT
TAAAGTCACCGTTGAGCATCCGGATAAACTGGAAGAGAAATTCCCACAGGTTGCGGCAACTGGCGATGGC
CCTGACATTATCTTCTGGGCACACGACCGCTTTGGTGGCTACGCTCAATCTGGCCTGTTGGCTGAAATCA
CCCCGGACAAAGCGTTCCAGGACAAGCTGTATCCGTTTACCTGGGATGCCGTACGTTACAACGGCAAGCT
GATTGCTTACCCGATCGCTGTTGAAGCGTTATCGCTGATTTATAACAAAGATCTGCTGCCGAACCCGCCA
AAAACCTGGGAAGAGATCCCGGCGCTGGATAAAGAACTGAAAGCGAAAGGTAAGAGCGCGCTGATGTTCA
ACCTGCAAGAACCGTACTTCACCTGGCCGCTGATTGCTGCTGACGGGGGTTATGCGTTCAAGTATGAAAA
CGGCAAGTACGACATTAAAGACGTGGGCGTGGATAACGCTGGCGCGAAAGCGGGTCTGACCTTCCTGGTT
GACCTGATTAAAAACAAACACATGAATGCAGACACCGATTACTCCATCGCAGAAGCTGCCTTTAATAAAG
GCGAAACAGCGATGACCATCAACGGCCCGTGGGCATGGTCCAACATCGACACCAGCAAAGTGAATTATGG
TGTAACGGTACTGCCGACCTTCAAGGGTCAACCATCCAAACCGTTCGTTGGCGTGCTGAGCGCAGGTATT
AACGCCGCCAGTCCGAACAAAGAGCTGGCGAAAGAGTTCCTCGAAAACTATCTGCTGACTGATGAAGGTC
TGGAAGCGGTTAATAAAGACAAACCGCTGGGTGCCGTAGCGCTGAAGTCTTACGAGGAAGAGTTGGCGAA
AGATCCACGTATTGCCGCCACTATGGAAAACGCCCAGAAAGGTGAAATCATGCCGAACATCCCGCAGATG
TCCGCTTTCTGGTATGCCGTGCGTACTGCGGTGATCAACGCCGCCAGCGGTCGTCAGACTGTCGATGAAG
CCCTGAAAGACGCGCAGACTAACAGCGGGTCGACCTCCGGACTTGAAGTTCTCTTTCAAGGTCCGGGTTC
GGAACTTATGGTTCCAGTACAATGGTCAGATATGGTCACTTTGAAAGCCAGGATGACAAATTATGGATTA
CCTAGATATCGGTGGCTTACTCATGCTTGGAATTTTTTTCAGAGAGAGTTTAAGTGCTGTGGAGTAGTAT
ATTTCACTGACTGGTTGGAAATGACAGAGATGGACTGGCCCCCAGATTCCTGCTGTGTTAGAGAATTCCC
AGGATGTTCCAAACAGGCCCACCAGGAAGATCTCAGTGACCTTTATCAAGAGGGTTGTGGGAAGAAAATG
TATTCCTTTTTGAGAGGAACCAAATGAGCTGCAGATCTGATCCTTTCCTGGGACCCGGCAAGAACCAAAA
ACTCACTCTCTTCAAGGAAATCCGTAATGTTAAACCCGACACGATGAAGCTTGTCGTTGGATGGAAAGGA
AAAGAGTTCTACAGGGAAACTTGGACCCGCTTCATGGAAGACAGCTTCCCCATTGTTAACGACCAAGAAG
TGATGGATGTTTTCCTTGTTGTCAACATGCGTCCCACTAGACCCAACCGTTGTTACAAATTCCTGGCCCA
ACACGCTCTGCGTTGCGACCCCGACTATGTACCTCATGACGTGATTAGGATCGTCGAGCCTTCATGGGTG
GGCAGCAACAACGAGTACCGCATCAGCCTGGCTAAGAAGGGCGGCGGCTGCCCAATAATGAACCTTCACT
CTGAGTACACCAACTCGTTCGAACAGTTCATCGATCGTGTCATCTGGGAGAACTTCTACAAGCCCATCGT
TTACATCGGTACCGACTCTGCTGAAGAGGAGGAAATTCTCCTTGAAGTTTCCCTGGTGTTCAAAGTAAAG
GAGTTTGCACCAGACGCACCTCTGTTCACTGGTCCGGCGTATTAAAACACGATACATTGTTATTAGTACA
TTTATTAAGCGCTAGATTCTGTGCGTTGTTGATTTACAGACAATTGTTGTACGTATTTTAATAATTCATT
AAATTTATAATCTTTAGGGTGGTATGTTAGAGCGAAAATCAAATGATTTTCAGCGTCTTTATATCTGAAT
TTAAATATTAAATCCTCAATAGATTTGTAAAATAGGTTTCGATTAGTTTCAAACAAGGGTTGTTTTTCCG
AACCGATGGCTGGACTATCTAATGGATTTTCGCTCAACGCCACAAAACTTGCCAAATCTTGTAGCAGCAA
TCTAGCTTTGTCGATATTCGTTTGTGTTTTGTTTTGTAATAAAGGTTCGACGTCGTTCAAAATATTATGC
GCTTTTGTATTTCTTTCATCACTGTCGTTAGTGTACAATTGACTCGACGTAAACACGTTAAATAAAGCTT
GGACATATTTAACATCGGGCGTGTTAGCTTTATTAGGCCGATTATCGTCGTCGTCCCAACCCTCGTCGTT
AGAAGTTGCTTCCGAAGACGATTTTGCCATAGCCACACGACGCCTATTAATTGTGTCGGCTAACACGTCC
GCGATCAAATTTGTAGTTGAGCTTTTTGGAATTATTTCTGATTGCGGGCGTTTTTGGGCGGGTTTCAATC
TAACTGTGCCCGATTTTAATTCAGACAACACGTTAGAAAGCGATGGTGCAGGCGGTGGTAACATTTCAGA
CGGCAAATCTACTAATGGCGGCGGTGGTGGAGCTGATGATAAATCTACCATCGGTGGAGGCGCAGGCGGG
GCTGGCGGCGGAGGCGGAGGCGGAGGTGGTGGCGGTGATGCAGACGGCGGTTTAGGCTCAAATGTCTCTT
TAGGCAACACAGTCGGCACCTCAACTATTGTACTGGTTTCGGGCGCCGTTTTTGGTTTGACCGGTCTGAG
ACGAGTGCGATTTTTTTCGTTTCTAATAGCTTCCAACAATTGTTGTCTGTCGTCTAAAGGTGCAGCGGGT
TGAGGTTCCGTCGGCATTGGTGGAGCGGGCGGCAATTCAGACATCGATGGTGGTGGTGGTGGTGGAGGCG
CTGGAATGTTAGGCACGGGAGAAGGTGGTGGCGGCGGTGCCGCCGGTATAATTTGTTCTGGTTTAGTTTG
TTCGCGCACGATTGTGGGCACCGGCGCAGGCGCCGCTGGCTGCACAACGGAAGGTCGTCTGCTTCGAGGC
AGCGCTTGGGGTGGTGGCAATTCAATATTATAATTGGAATACAAATCGTAAAAATCTGCTATAAGCATTG
TAATTTCGCTATCGTTTACCGTGCCGATATTTAACAACCGCTCAATGTAAGCAATTGTATTGTAAAGAGA
TTGTCTCAAGCTCGCACGCCGATAACAAGCCTTTTCATTTTTACTACAGCATTGTAGTGGCGAGACACTT
CGCTGTCGTCGACGTACATGTATGCTTTGTTGTCAAAAACGTCGTTGGCAAGCTTTAAAATATTTAAAAG
AACATCTCTGTTCAGCACCACTGTGTTGTCGTAAATGTTGTTTTTGATAATTTGCGCTTCCGCAGTATCG
ACACGTTCAAAAAATTGATGCGCATCAATTTTGTTGTTCCTATTATTGAATAAATAAGATTGTACAGATT
CATATCTACGATTCGTCATGGCCACCACAAATGCTACGCTGCAAACGCTGGTACAATTTTACGAAAACTG
CAAAAACGTCAAAACTCGGTATAAAATAATCAACGGGCGCTTTGGCAAAATATCTATTTTATCGCACAAG
CCCACTAGCAAATTGTATTTGCAGAAAACAATTTCGGCGCACAATTTTAACGCTGACGAAATAAAAGTTC
ACCAGTTAATGAGCGACCACCCAAATTTTATAAAAATCTATTTTAATCACGGTTCCATCAACAACCAAGT
GATCGTGATGGACTACATTGACTGTCCCGATTTATTTGAAACACTACAAATTAAAGGCGAGCTTTCGTAC
CAACTTGTTAGCAATATTATTAGACAGCTGTGTGAAGCGCTCAACGATTTGCACAAGCACAATTTCATAC
ACAACGACATAAAACTCGAAAATGTCTTATATTTCGAAGCACTTGATCGCGTGTATGTTTGCGATTACGG
ATTGTGCAAACACGAAAACTCACTTAGCGTGCACGACGGCACGTTGGAGTATTTTAGTCCGGAAAAAATT
CGACACCACAACTATGCACGTTCGTTTGACTGGTACGCCGTCGGCGTGTTAACATACAAGTTGCTAACCG
GCGGCCAATTCGTAATCATGGTCATAGCTGTTTCCTGTGTGAAATTGTTATCCGCTCACAATTCCACACA
ACATACGAGCCGGAAGCATAAAGTGTAAAGCCTGGGGTGCCTAATGAGTGAGCTAACTCACATTAATTGC
GTTGCGCTCACTGCCCGCTTTCCAGTCGGGAAACCTGTCGTGCCAGCTGCATTAATGAATCGGCCAACGC
GCGGGGAGAGGCGGTTTGCGTATTGGGCGCTCTTCCGCTTCCTCGCTCACTGACTCGCTGCGCTCGGTCG
TTCGGCTGCGGCGAGCGGTATCAGCTCACTCAAAGGCGGTAATACGGTTATCCACAGAATCAGGGGATAA
CGCAGGAAAGAACATGTGAGCAAAAGGCCAGCAAAAGGCCAGGAACCGTAAAAAGGCCGCGTTGCTGGCG
TTTTTCCATAGGCTCCGCCCCCCTGACGAGCATCACAAAAATCGACGCTCAAGTCAGAGGTGGCGAAACC
CGACAGGACTATAAAGATACCAGGCGTTTCCCCCTGGAAGCTCCCTCGTGCGCTCTCCTGTTCCGACCCT
GCCGCTTACCGGATACCTGTCCGCCTTTCTCCCTTCGGGAAGCGTGGCGCTTTCTCATAGCTCACGCTGT
AGGTATCTCAGTTCGGTGTAGGTCGTTCGCTCCAAGCTGGGCTGTGTGCACGAACCCCCCGTTCAGCCCG
ACCGCTGCGCCTTATCCGGTAACTATCGTCTTGAGTCCAACCCGGTAAGACACGACTTATCGCCACTGGC
AGCAGCCACTGGTAACAGGATTAGCAGAGCGAGGTATGTAGGCGGTGCTACAGAGTTCTTGAAGTGGTGG
CCTAACTACGGCTACACTAGAAGAACAGTATTTGGTATCTGCGCTCTGCTGAAGCCAGTTACCTTCGGAA
AAAGAGTTGGTAGCTCTTGATCCGGCAAACAAACCACCGCTGGTAGCGGTGGTTTTTTTGTTTGCAAGCA
GCAGATTACGCGCAGAAAAAAAGGATCTCAAGAAGATCCTTTGATCTTTTCTACGGGGTCTGACGCTCAG
TGGAACGAAAACTCACGTTAAGGGATTTTGGTCATGAGATTATCAAAAAGGATCTTCACCTAGATCCTTT
TAAATTAAAAATGAAGTTTTAAATCAATCTAAAGTATATATGAGTAAACTTGGTCTGACAGTTACCAATG
CTTAATCAGTGAGGCACCTATCTCAGCGATCTGTCTATTTCGTTCATCCATAGTTGCCTGACTCCCCGTC
GTGTAGATAACTACGATACGGGAGGGCTTACCATCTGGCCCCAGTGCTGCAATGATACCGCGAGACCCAC
GCTCACCGGCTCCAGATTTATCAGCAATAAACCAGCCAGCCGGAAGGGCCGAGCGCAGAAGTGGTCCTGC
AACTTTATCCGCCTCCATCCAGTCTATTAATTGTTGCCGGGAAGCTAGAGTAAGTAGTTCGCCAGTTAAT
AGTTTGCGCAACGTTGTTGCCATTGCTACAGGCATCGTGGTGTCACGCTCGTCGTTTGGTATGGCTTCAT
TCAGCTCCGGTTCCCAACGATCAAGGCGAGTTACATGATCCCCCATGTTGTGCAAAAAAGCGGTTAGCTC
CTTCGGTCCTCCGATCGTTGTCAGAAGTAAGTTGGCCGCAGTGTTATCACTCATGGTTATGGCAGCACTG
CATAATTCTCTTACTGTCATGCCATCCGTAAGATGCTTTTCTGTGACTGGTGAGTACTCAACCAAGTCAT
TCTGAGAATAGTGTATGCGGCGACCGAGTTGCTCTTGCCCGGCGTCAATACGGGATAATACCGCGCCACA
TAGCAGAACTTTAAAAGTGCTCATCATTGGAAAACGTTCTTCGGGGCGAAAACTCTCAAGGATCTTACCG
CTGTTGAGATCCAGTTCGATGTAACCCACTCGTGCACCCAACTGATCTTCAGCATCTTTTACTTTCACCA
GCGTTTCTGGGTGAGCAAAAACAGGAAGGCAAAATGCCGCAAAAAAGGGAATAAGGGCGACACGGAAATG
TTGAATACTCATACTCTTCCTTTTTCAATATTATTGAAGCATTTATCAGGGTTATTGTCTCATGAGCGGA
TACATATTTGAATGTATTTAGAAAAATAAACAAATAGGGGTTCCGCGCACATTTCCCCGAAAAGTGCCAC
CTGACGTCTAAGAAACCATTATTATCATGACATTAACCTATAAAAATAGGCGTATCACGAGGCCCTTTCG
TCTCGCGCGTTTCGGTGATGACGGTGAAAACCTCTGACACATGCAGCTCCCGGAGACGGTCACAGCTTGT
CTGTAAGCGGATGCCGGGAGCAGACAAGCCCGTCAGGGCGCGTCAGCGGGTGTTGGCGGGTGTCGGGGCT
GGCTTAACTATGCGGCATCAGAGCAGATTGTACTGAGAGTGCACCATATGCGGTGTGAAATACCGCACAG
ATGCGTAAGGAGAAAATACCGCATCAGGCGCCATTCGCCATTCAGGCTGCGCAACTGTTGGGAAGGGCGA
TCGGTGCGGGCCTCTTCGCTATTACGCCAGCTGGCGAAAGGGGGATGTGCTGCAAGGCGATTAAGTTGGG
TAACGCCAGGGTTTTCCCAGTCACGACGTTGTAAAACGACGGCCAGTGCCAAGCTTGGCTCGTAAAGCGA
GTTGAAGGATCATATTTAGTTGCGTTTATGAGATAAGATTGAAAGCACGTGTAAAATGTTTCCCGCGCGT
TGGCACAACTATTTACAATGCGGCCAAGTTATAAAAGATTCTAATCTGATATGTTTTAAAACACCTTTGC
GGCCCGAGTTGTTTGCGTACGTGACTAGCGAAGAAGATATGTGGACCGCAGAACAGATAGTAAAACAAAA
CCCTAGTATTGGAGCAATAATCGATTTAACCAACACGTCTAAATATTATGATGGTGTGCATTTTTTGCGG
GCGGGCCTGTTATACAAAAAAATTCAAGTACCTGGCCAGACTTTGCCGCCTGAAAGCATAGTTCAAGAAT
TTATTGACACGGTAAAAGAATTTACAGAAAAGTGTCCCGGCATGTTGGTGGGCGTGCACTGCACACACGG
TATTAATCGCACCGGTTACATGGTGTGCAGATATTTAATGCACACCCTGGGTATTGCGCCGCAGGAAGCC
ATAGATAGATTCGAAAAAGCCAGAGGTCACAAAATTGAAAGACAAAATTACGTTCAAGATTTATTAATTT
AATTAATATTATTTGCATTCTTTAACAAATACTTTATCCTATTTTCAAATTGTTGCGCTTCTTCCAGCGA
ACCAAAACTATGCTTCGCTTGCTCCGTTTAGCTTGTAGCCGATCAGTGGCGTTGTTCCAATCGACGGTAG
GATTAGGCCGGATATTCTCCACCACAATGTTGGCAACGTTGATGTTACGTTTATGCTTTTGGTTTTCCAC
GTACGTCTTTTGGCCGGTAATAGCCGTAAACGTAGTGCCGTCGCGCGTCACGCACAACACCGGATGTTTG
CGCTTGTCCGCGGGGTATTGAACCGCGCGATCCGACAAATCCACCACTTTGGCAACTAAATCGGTGACCT
GCGCGTCTTTTTTCTGCATTATTTCGTCTTTCTTTTGCATGGTTTCCTGGAAGCCGGTGTACATGCGGTT
TAGATCAGTCATGACGCGCGTGACCTGCAAATCTTTGGCCTCGATCTGCTTGTCCTTGATGGCAACGATG
CGTTCAATAAACTCTTGTTTTTTAACAAGTTCCTCGGTTTTTTGCGCCACCACCGCTTGCAGCGCGTTTG
TGTGCTCGGTGAATGTCGCAATCAGCTTAGTCACCAACTGTTTGCTCTCCTCCTCCCGTTGTTTGATCGC
GGGATCGTACTTGCCGGTGCAGAGCACTTGAGGAATTACTTCTTCTAAAAGCCATTCTTGTAATTCTATG
GCGTAAGGCAATTTGGACTTCATAATCAGCTGAATCACGCCGGATTTAGTAATGAGCACTGTATGCGGCT
GCAAATACAGCGGGTCGCCCCTTTTCACGACGCTGTTAGAGGTAGGGCCCCCATTTTGGATGGTCTGCTC
AAATAACGATTTGTATTTATTGTCTACATGAACACGTATAGCTTTATCACAAACTGTATATTTTAAACTG
TTAGCGACGTCCTTGGCCACGAACCGGACCTGTTGGTCGCGCTCTAGCACGTACCGCAGGTTGAACGTAT
CTTCTCCAAATTTAAATTCTCCAATTTTAACGCGAGCCATTTTGATACACGTGTGTCGATTTTGCAACAA
CTATTGTTTTTTAACGCAAACTAAACTTATTGTGGTAAGCAATAATTAAATATGGGGGAACATGCGCCGC
TACAACACTCGTCGTTATGAACGCAGACGGCGCCGGTCTCGGCGCAAGCGGCTAAAACGTGTTGCGCGTT
CAACGCGGCAAACATCGCAAAAGCCAATAGTACAGTTTTGATTTGCATATTAACGGCGATTTTTTAAATT
ATCTTATTTAATAAATAGTTATGACGCCTACAACTCCCCGCCCGCGTTGACTCGCTGCACCTCGAGCAGT
TCGTTGACGCCTTCCTCCGTGTGGCCGAACACGTCGAGCGGGTGGTCGATGACCAGCGGCGTGCCGCACG
CGACGCACAAGTATCTGTACACCGAATGATCGTCGGGCGAAGGCACGTCGGCCTCCAAGTGGCAATATTG
GCAAATTCGAAAATATATACAGTTGGGTTGTTTGCGCATATCTATCGTGGCGTTGGGCATGTACGTCCGA
ACGTTGATTTGCATGCAAGCCGAAATTAAATCATTGCGATTAGTGCGATTAAAACGTTGTACATCCTCGC
TTTTAATCATGCCGTCGATTAAATCGCGCAATCGAGTCAAGTGATCAAAGTGTGGAATAATGTTTTCTTT
GTATTCCCGAGTCAAGCGCAGCGCGTATTTTAACAAACTAGCCATCTTGTAAGTTAGTTTCATTTAATGC
AACTTTATCCAATAATATATTATGTATCGCACGTCAAGAATTAACAATGCGCCCGTTGTCGCATCTCAAC
ACGACTATGATAGAGATCAAATAAAGCGCGAATTAAATAGCTTGCGACGCAACGTGCACGATCTGTGCAC
GCGTTCCGGCACGAGCTTTGATTGTAATAAGTTTTTACGAAGCGATGACATGACCCCCGTAGTGACAACG
ATCACGCCCAAAAGAACTGCCGACTACAAAATTACCGAGTATGTCGGTGACGTTAAAACTATTAAGCCAT
CCAATCGACCGTTAGTCGAATCAGGACCGCTGGTGCGAGAAGCCGCGAAGTATGGCGAATGCATCGTATA
ACGTGTGGAGTCCGCTCATTAGAGCGTCATGTTTAGACAAGAAAGCTACATATTTAATTGATCCCGATGA
TTTTATTGATAAATTGACCCTAACTCCATACACGGTATTCTACAATGGCGGGGTTTTGGTCAAAATTTCC
GGACTGCGATTGTACATGCTGTTAACGGCTCCGCCCACTATTAATGAAATTAAAAATTCCAATTTTAAAA
AACGCAGCAAGAGAAACATTTGTATGAAAGAATGCGTAGAAGGAAAGAAAAATGTCGTCGACATGCTGAA
CAACAAGATTAATATGCCTCCGTGTATAAAAAAAATATTGAACGATTTGAAAGAAAACAATGTACCGCGC
GGCGGTATGTACAGGAAGAGGTTTATACTAAACTGTTACATTGCAAACGTGGTTTCGTGTGCCAAGTGTG
AAAACCGATGTTTAATCAAGGCTCTGACGCATTTCTACAACCACGACTCCAAGTGTGTGGGTGAA
Features (pLannotate 1.2.2; 27 found; start..end, strand, type, name):
      5..832     +  misc_recomb    baculovirus recombination region (lef2/ORF603): contains ORF603 and part of lef2
    836..927     +  promoter       polyhedrin promoter: polh from Autographa californica; promoter for the baculovirus polyhedrin gene
    970..1023    +  promoter       gp64 promoter (fragment): Autographa californica gp64; promoter for the baculovirus gp64 glycoprotein gene
   1024..1083    +  sig_peptide    GP64 signal sequence: signal sequence from the baculovirus envelope glycoprotein GP64; Autographa californica gp64
   1093..2190    +  CDS            MBP: maltose binding protein from E. coli; malE (mutated); This version of the gene does not encode a signal sequence, so MBP will remain in the cytosol.
   2242..2544    +  CDS            TSPAN12 (fragment): TSN12_HUMAN - Also known as NET2, TM4SF12. Experimental evidence at protein level: Swiss-Prot protein existence level 1. Regulator of cell surface receptor signal transduction. Plays a central role in retinal vascularization by regulating norrin (NDP) signal transduction. Acts in concert with norrin (NDP) to promote FZD4 multimerization and subsequent activation of FZD4, leading to promote accumulation of beta-catenin (CTNNB1) and stimulate LEF/TCF-mediated transcriptional programs. Suprisingly, it only activate the norrin (NDP)-dependent activation of FZD4, while it does not activate the Wnt-
   2559..3122    +  CDS            PH (fragment): PYHD_NPVAC - Also known as P29, POLH. Experimental evidence at protein level: Swiss-Prot protein existence level 1. Major component of the virus occlusion bodies which are large proteinaceous structures termed polyhedra. These structures serve as the protective package for the virus particles outside the infected host and allow natural transmission of virus between insect hosts, assisting persistence in the environment. Forms the paracrystalline lattice of polyhedra and interacts with enveloped virions as well as other accessory molecules and structures to form a mature viral occlusion body. F
   3126..3498    +  3'UTR          polyhedrin 3' UTR: 3' UTR from the Autographa californica nucleopolyhedrovirus polyhedrin gene (Suzuki et al., 2006)
   4178..4195    -  CDS            9xHis (fragment): 9xHis affinity tag
   4492..4779    -  CDS            P61 (fragment): P78_NPVAC - Experimental evidence at protein level: Swiss-Prot protein existence level 1. Plays a role in the transport of the nucleocapsids from the cytoplasm toward the host nucleus together with the host actin- polymerizing Arp2/3 complex. From Autographa californica nuclear polyhedrosis virus (AcMNPV).
   4778..5398    +  CDS            PK1 (fragment): PK1_NPVAC - Also known as PK-1. Experimental evidence at transcript level: Swiss-Prot protein existence level 2. Serine/threonine protein kinase that plays a role in viral propagation by phosphorylating various viral and cellular substrates including the viral p6.9 protein or host histone H1. Participates in nucleocapsid assembly and polyhedra formation. From Autographa californica nuclear polyhedrosis virus (AcMNPV).
   5433..5455    -  protein_bind   lac operator (fragment): The lac repressor binds to the lac operator to inhibit transcription in E. coli. This inhibition can be relieved by adding lactose or isopropyl-β-D-thiogalactopyranoside (IPTG). lac repressor encoded by lacI
   5459..5489    -  promoter       lac promoter: promoter for the E. coli lac operon
   5504..5525    -  protein_bind   CAP binding site: CAP binding activates transcription in the presence of cAMP. E. coli catabolite activator protein
   5538..5630    -  CDS            lacI (fragment): lac repressor; lacI; The lac repressor binds to the lac operator to inhibit transcription in E. coli. This inhibition can be relieved by adding lactose or isopropyl-β-D-thiogalactopyranoside (IPTG).
   5813..6401    -  rep_origin     ori: high-copy-number ColE1/pMB1/pBR322/pUC origin of replication
   6572..7432    -  CDS            AmpR: β-lactamase; bla; confers resistance to ampicillin, carbenicillin, and related antibiotics
   7433..7537    -  promoter       AmpR promoter: bla
   7632..7667    +  CDS            rop (fragment): Rop protein, which maintains plasmids at low copy number; rop
   7769..7868    +  misc_feature   bom (fragment): basis of mobility region from pBR322
   7874..8028    -  CDS            lacZα (fragment): LacZα fragment of β-galactosidase; lacZ fragment
   8106..8609    +  CDS            PTP: PTP_NPVAC - Experimental evidence at protein level: Swiss-Prot protein existence level 1. Plays a role in the regulation and processing of late viral mRNAs by displaying RNA 5'-triphosphatase and diphosphatase activities. From Autographa californica nuclear polyhedrosis virus (AcMNPV).
   8647..9630    -  CDS            Y002_NPVAC: Protein predicted: Swiss-Prot protein existence level 4. From Autographa californica nuclear polyhedrosis virus (AcMNPV).
   9690..9848    -  CDS            CTL: CXOL_NPVAC - Also known as CTX. Protein inferred from homology: Swiss-Prot protein existence level 3. From Autographa californica nuclear polyhedrosis virus (AcMNPV).
   9901..10353   -  CDS            Y004_NPVAC: Protein predicted: Swiss-Prot protein existence level 4. From Autographa californica nuclear polyhedrosis virus (AcMNPV).
  10382..10708   +  CDS            Y005_NPVAC: Protein predicted: Swiss-Prot protein existence level 4. From Autographa californica nuclear polyhedrosis virus (AcMNPV).
  10692..126     +  CDS            LEF-2 (across the origin): LEF2_NPVAC - Experimental evidence at protein level: Swiss-Prot protein existence level 1. Plays an essential role in viral DNA replication. Does not seem to participate in the initiation step but is rather important for the amplification of DNA. Also required for expression from the vp39 and polh promoters. From Autographa californica nuclear polyhedrosis virus (AcMNPV).
