[The description below was written by a language model from this plasmid's Addgene catalogue record and pLannotate feature annotations shown in this document.]
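Description:
MBP-3C-hTspan12LEL(118-218)_pAcGP67a is a baculovirus transfer vector built on the pAcGP67a backbone for secreted expression of a human Tspan12 fragment in insect cells. In bacteria it is maintained as a high-copy plasmid through a ColE1/pUC-type origin and selected with ampicillin via the β-lactamase gene. The rest of the roughly 11.2 kb plasmid consists largely of Autographa californica nucleopolyhedrovirus sequence flanking the polyhedrin locus. On one side are the lef2/ORF603 recombination region and upstream viral ORFs (PTP, CTL and others). On the other side are a polyhedrin coding fragment, the polyhedrin 3' UTR and partial downstream viral genes such as PK1. These flanks allow homologous recombination with baculoviral genomic DNA in co-transfected insect cells, placing the expression cassette into a recombinant virus.

The cassette is driven by the very late polyhedrin promoter. The open reading frame begins with the GP64 signal sequence, which directs the product into the secretory pathway. It continues with E. coli maltose-binding protein (MBP), which lacks its own signal peptide. According to the catalogue entry, a 3C protease cleavage site follows MBP; the site is not annotated in the feature table but would sit in the short gap between MBP and the insert. The insert encodes residues 118–218 of human tetraspanin-12, its large extracellular loop (LEL), and was assembled by Gibson cloning. MBP serves as a solubility and affinity-purification partner, and the 3C site permits its removal.

Tspan12 is a co-receptor that promotes Norrin-specific Frizzled-4/β-catenin signalling. The construct is intended to produce the soluble, isolated LEL domain as a secreted fusion protein, which would suit biochemical or binding studies of the kind suggested by the associated work on Norrin capture.
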