Addgene plasmid #216383: MBP-3C-hTspan12LEL(118-218)_pAcGP67a
Purpose: Baculovirus transfer vector to secrete human Tspan12 LEL (residues 118-218) fused to MBP
Depositing lab: William Weis. Depositing organization: Stanford University. Publication: The co-receptor Tspan12 directly captures Norrin to promote ligand-specific β-catenin signaling. Bruguera ES, Mahoney JP, Weis WI. bioRxiv 2024.02.03.578714 10.1101/2024.02.03.578714.
Backbone
  Vector backbone: pAcGP67a
  Backbone manufacturer: BD Biosciences
  Vector type: Insect Expression ; Baculovirus
Growth in bacteria
  Bacterial resistance: Ampicillin, 100 μg/mL
  Growth temperature: 37°C
  Growth strain: DH5alpha
  Copy number: High Copy
Gene/Insert
  Gene/Insert name: Tetraspanin-12 (alt name: Tspan12)
  Species: H. sapiens (human)
  Insert size (bp): 1500
  Entrez Gene: TSPAN12 (a.k.a. EVR5, NET-2, NET2, TM4SF12)
  Promoter: Polyhedrin
  Tag / fusion protein: GP64 signal sequence-MBP-3C (N terminal on insert)
  Cloning method: Gibson Cloning
Resource information
  A portion of this plasmid was derived from a plasmid made by: DNASU (HsCD00045716)
Terms and licenses: Academic/Nonprofit Terms; Industry Terms: Not Available to Industry
Depositor comments: Please visit https://doi.org/10.1101/2024.02.03.578714 for bioRxiv preprint.
How to cite: MBP-3C-hTspan12LEL(118-218)_pAcGP67a was a gift from William Weis (Addgene plasmid # 216383 ; http://n2t.net/addgene:216383 ; RRID:Addgene_216383)
